Addgene plasmid #1181: p426 25Q GPD
Depositing lab: Susan Lindquist. Depositing organization: Whitehead Institute for Biomedical Research. Publication: Aggregation of huntingtin in yeast varies with the length of the polyglutamine expansion and the expression of chaperone proteins. Krobitsch S, Lindquist S. Proc Natl Acad Sci U S A 2000 Feb 15;97(4):1589-94. 10.1073/pnas.97.4.1589 PubMed 10677504.
Backbone
  Vector backbone: p426 GPD
  Vector type: Yeast Expression
  Selectable markers: URA3
Growth in bacteria
  Bacterial resistance: Ampicillin, 100 μg/mL
  Growth temperature: 37°C
  Growth strain: DH5alpha
  Copy number: High Copy
Gene/Insert
  Gene/Insert name: htt 25Q
  Species: H. sapiens (human)
  Insert size (bp): 250
  GenBank ID: NM_002111
  Entrez Gene: HTT (a.k.a. HD, IT15, LOMARS)
  Tag / fusion protein: GFP (C terminal on insert)
  Cloning method: Restriction Enzyme
  Sequencing primers: 5′ M13R; 3′ EGFP-N
Terms and licenses: Academic/Nonprofit Terms; Industry Terms: Not Available to Industry
Depositor comments: N terminal region of Ht with polyQ repeat length of 25 fused to GFP.
How to cite: p426 25Q GPD was a gift from Susan Lindquist (Addgene plasmid # 1181 ; http://n2t.net/addgene:1181 ; RRID:Addgene_1181)
