[The description below was written by a language model from this plasmid's Addgene catalogue record.]
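Description:
p426 25Q GPD is a yeast expression plasmid built on the p426 GPD backbone. It is propagated in E. coli as a high-copy plasmid under ampicillin selection, and is maintained in yeast through the URA3 auxotrophic marker, which allows selection in ura3 strains on medium lacking uracil. No feature table accompanies the record, so the yeast replication origin, promoter and terminator are not listed explicitly. The backbone name does point to the p42x vector series, in which "426" conventionally denotes a 2μ-based multicopy URA3 plasmid and "GPD" denotes the strong constitutive glyceraldehyde-3-phosphate dehydrogenase promoter.

The insert, about 250 bp, is the N-terminal region of human huntingtin (HTT) carrying a polyglutamine tract of 25 residues. GFP is fused to its C terminus, so the localisation and physical state of the protein can be followed by fluorescence in living cells. It was introduced by restriction enzyme cloning. A 25-glutamine tract lies within the normal, non-pathogenic range for huntingtin. This construct therefore most plausibly serves as the short-repeat reference in comparisons with longer polyQ expansions, although the record does not describe the other constructs. The associated publication examined how huntingtin aggregation in yeast depends on the length of the polyglutamine expansion and on the expression of chaperone proteins. The plasmid is thus suited to yeast models of polyglutamine aggregation, where diffuse versus punctate GFP signal reports on the solubility of the huntingtin fragment.
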