>Addgene plasmid #1181 | p426 25Q GPD | addgene partial sequence | sequence record 16432 | GPDpro-F 5'-CGGTAGGTATTGATTGTAATTCTG-3'
CTTCTTAATTCTACTTTTATAGTTAGTCTTTTTTTTAGTTTTAAACACCAGAACTTAGTTTCGACGGATT
CTAGAACTAGTGGATCCCCCGGGCTGCAGGAATTAATTCTGCAGATATCCATCACACTGGCGGCCGCTCG
AGGTCGACCGCCATGGCGACCCTGGAAAAGCTGATGAAGGCCTTCGAGTCCCTCAAAAGCTTCCAACAGC
AGCAACAGCAACAACAGCAGCAACAGCAACAACAGCAGCAACAGCAACAACAGCAGCAACAGCAACAACC
GCCACCACCTCCCCCTCCACCCCCACCTCCTCAACTTCCTCAACCTCCTCCACAGGCACAGCCTCTGCTG
CCTCAGCCACAACCTCCTCCACCTCCACCTCCACCTCCTCCAGGCCCAGCTGTGGCTGAGGAGCCTCTGC
ACCGACCTGGATCCCTGGTGAGCAAGGGCGAGGAGCTGTTCACCGGGGTGGTGCCCATCCTGGTCGAGCT
GGACGGCGACGT
